Addgene plasmid #240171: pVF160
Purpose: expression vector or PiggyBac-insertable cargo for expressing CITED2_motifmut-HaloTag-ERD-ZF1
Depositing lab: Max Staller. Depositing organization: University of California, Berkeley.
Backbone
  Vector backbone: PiggyBac
  Vector type: Mammalian Expression
Growth in bacteria
  Bacterial resistance: Ampicillin, 100 μg/mL
  Growth temperature: 37°C
  Growth strain: DH5alpha
  Copy number: High Copy
Gene/Insert
  Gene/Insert name: CITED2_motifmut-HaloTag-ERD-ZF1
  Species: Synthetic
  Mutation: killmotif
  Cloning method: Gibson Cloning
Terms and licenses: Academic/Nonprofit Terms; Industry Terms: Not Available to Industry
How to cite: pVF160 was a gift from Max Staller (Addgene plasmid # 240171 ; http://n2t.net/addgene:240171 ; RRID:Addgene_240171)
