[The description below was written by a language model from this plasmid's Addgene catalogue record and pLannotate feature annotations shown in this document.]
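Description:
pVF160 is a 9.2 kb mammalian expression plasmid built on a PiggyBac backbone. According to the record, it can be used either directly as an expression vector or as transposon cargo for genomic insertion. It is propagated in E. coli as a high-copy plasmid through a ColE1/pUC-type origin with ampicillin selection from β-lactamase. It also carries an f1 phage origin and remnants of a lacZα/lac promoter cloning region. The automated annotation did not call the PiggyBac terminal repeats. Two short fragments matched to a lambda phage portal protein flank the mammalian cassettes, and these are probably backbone or stuffer sequence rather than functional parts.

The mammalian portion contains two units. In the first, a mouse PGK promoter drives puromycin N-acetyltransferase with a bGH polyadenylation signal, which allows selection of transfected or stably integrated cells. The second encodes the synthetic fusion CITED2_motifmut-HaloTag-ERD-ZF1. An N-terminal CITED-family segment, matched by the software to Cited4, carries the "killmotif" mutation. It is followed by HaloTag, annotated as the dhaA haloalkane dehalogenase from which HaloTag derives, which permits covalent labelling with chloroalkane ligands. Next comes an estrogen receptor ligand-binding domain (matched to ERT2), which normally confers ligand-dependent control of a fusion protein. The fusion ends with a zinc-finger DNA-binding domain and a V5 epitope tag. A partial WPRE and an SV40 poly(A) signal lie downstream.

The promoter driving the fusion is not annotated or stated in the record. The architecture suggests a synthetic, ligand-regulated transcription factor in which a motif-disrupted CITED2 domain is tethered to a zinc-finger target site. It may serve as a mutant comparison for the intact domain, but the record does not describe the assay.
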