Features (pLannotate 1.2.2; 22 found; start..end, strand, type, name):
    719..823     -  promoter       AmpR promoter: bla
    876..1304    -  rep_origin     f1 ori (sequence partly withheld): f1 bacteriophage origin of replication; arrow indicates direction of (+) strand synthesis
   1309..1464    -  CDS            lacZα (fragment): LacZα fragment of β-galactosidase; lacZ fragment
   1466..1585    +  CDS            B (fragment): PORTL_LAMBD - Experimental evidence at protein level: Swiss-Prot protein existence level 1. Forms the portal vertex of the capsid (PubMed:6228056, PubMed:6232391). This portal plays critical roles in head assembly, genome packaging, neck/tail attachment, and genome ejection (Probable). The portal protein multimerizes as a single ring-shaped homododecamer arranged around a central channel (PubMed:6232391). Binds to the terminase subunits to form the packaging machine (PubMed:7799432). From Escherichia phage lambda (Bacteriophage lambda).
   2073..2572    +  promoter       PGK promoter: mouse phosphoglycerate kinase 1 promoter
   2594..3193    +  CDS            PuroR: puromycin N-acetyltransferase; pac from Streptomyces alboniger; confers resistance to puromycin
   3226..3450    +  polyA_signal   bGH poly(A) signal: bovine growth hormone polyadenylation signal
   3893..4033    +  CDS            Cited4 (fragment): CITE4_MOUSE - Also known as Mrg2 From Mus musculus (Mouse).
   4028..4906    +  CDS            dhaA: DHAA_PSEPV - Experimental evidence at protein level: Swiss-Prot protein existence level 1. Catalyzes hydrolytic cleavage of carbon-halogen bonds in halogenated aliphatic compounds, leading to the formation of the corresponding primary alcohols, halide ions and protons. Has a broad substrate specificity, as it is able to dehalogenate mono- and di- chlorinated and brominated alkanes (up to at least C10), and the two isomers of 1,3-dichloropropene to 3-chloroallyl alcohol; the highest activity was found with 1,2-dibromoethane, while no activity was observed with the analog 1,2-dichloroethane. Fro
   4931..5812    +  CDS            ERT2 (fragment): mutated ligand-binding domain of the human estrogen receptor (Feil et al., 1997)
   6272..6288    +  CDS            ZFHD1 (DNA binding domain) (fragment): composite human DNA-binding domain composed of domains from the transcription factors Zif268 and Oct-1 (Pomerantz et al., 1995)
   6353..6393    +  CDS            V5 tag (fragment): epitope tag from simian virus 5
   6404..6510    +  misc_feature   WPRE (fragment): woodchuck hepatitis virus posttranscriptional regulatory element
   6519..6640    +  polyA_signal   SV40 poly(A) signal: SV40 polyadenylation signal
   6658..6750    +  ncRNA          G-CSF SLDE: Accession: RF00183 - G-CSF factor stem-loop destabilising element (SLDE)
   7447..7914    +  CDS            B (fragment): PORTL_LAMBD - Experimental evidence at protein level: Swiss-Prot protein existence level 1. Forms the portal vertex of the capsid (PubMed:6228056, PubMed:6232391). This portal plays critical roles in head assembly, genome packaging, neck/tail attachment, and genome ejection (Probable). The portal protein multimerizes as a single ring-shaped homododecamer arranged around a central channel (PubMed:6232391). Binds to the terminase subunits to form the packaging machine (PubMed:7799432). From Escherichia phage lambda (Bacteriophage lambda).
   7952..7968    -  protein_bind   lac operator: The lac repressor binds to the lac operator to inhibit transcription in E. coli. This inhibition can be relieved by adding lactose or isopropyl-β-D-thiogalactopyranoside (IPTG). lac repressor encoded by lacI
   7976..8006    -  promoter       lac promoter: promoter for the E. coli lac operon
   8021..8042    -  protein_bind   CAP binding site: CAP binding activates transcription in the presence of cAMP. E. coli catabolite activator protein
   8055..8147    -  CDS            lacI (fragment): lac repressor; lacI; The lac repressor binds to the lac operator to inhibit transcription in E. coli. This inhibition can be relieved by adding lactose or isopropyl-β-D-thiogalactopyranoside (IPTG).
   8330..8918    -  rep_origin     ori: high-copy-number ColE1/pMB1/pBR322/pUC origin of replication
   9089..718     -  CDS            AmpR (across the origin): β-lactamase; bla; confers resistance to ampicillin, carbenicillin, and related antibiotics
>Addgene plasmid #240171 | pVF160 | addgene full sequence | sequence record 486438 | Addgene NGS Result
ACCCACGCTCACCGGCTCCAGATTTATCAGCAATAAACCAGCCAGCCGGAAGGGCCGAGCGCAGAAGTGG
TCCTGCAACTTTATCCGCCTCCATCCAGTCTATTAATTGTTGCCGGGAAGCTAGAGTAAGTAGTTCGCCA
GTTAATAGTTTGCGCAACGTTGTTGCCATTGCTACAGGCATCGTGGTGTCACGCTCGTCGTTTGGTATGG
CTTCATTCAGCTCCGGTTCCCAACGATCAAGGCGAGTTACATGATCCCCCATGTTGTGCAAAAAAGCGGT
TAGCTCCTTCGGTCCTCCGATCGTTGTCAGAAGTAAGTTGGCCGCAGTGTTATCACTCATGGTTATGGCA
GCACTGCATAATTCTCTTACTGTCATGCCATCCGTAAGATGCTTTTCTGTGACTGGTGAGTACTCAACCA
AGTCATTCTGAGAATAGTGTATGCGGCGACCGAGTTGCTCTTGCCCGGCGTCAATACGGGATAATACCGC
GCCACATAGCAGAACTTTAAAAGTGCTCATCATTGGAAAACGTTCTTCGGGGCGAAAACTCTCAAGGATC
TTACCGCTGTTGAGATCCAGTTCGATGTAACCCACTCGTGCACCCAACTGATCTTCAGCATCTTTTACTT
TCACCAGCGTTTCTGGGTGAGCAAAAACAGGAAGGCAAAATGCCGCAAAAAAGGGAATAAGGGCGACACG
GAAATGTTGAATACTCATACTCTTCCTTTTTCAATATTATTGAAGCATTTATCAGGGTTATTGTCTCATG
AGCGGATACATATTTGAATGTATTTAGAAAAATAAACAAATAGGGGTTCCGCGCACATTTCCCCGAAAAG
TGCCACCTAAATTGTAAGCGTTAATATTTTGTTAAAATTCGCGTTAAATTTTTGTTAAATCAGCTCATTT
TTTAACCAATAGGCCGAAATCGGCAAAATCCCTTATAAATCAAAAGAATAGACCGAGATAGGGT
[37 nt withheld, positions 975-1011]
AAAGAACGTGGACTCCAACGTCAAAGG
[49 nt withheld, positions 1039-1087]
T
[91 nt withheld, positions 1089-1179]
G
[124 nt withheld, positions 1181-1304]
CCCATTCGCCATTCAGGCTGCGCAACTGTTGGGAAGGGCGATCGGTGCGGGCCTCTTCGCTATTACGCCA
GCTGGCGAAAGGGGGATGTGCTGCAAGGCGATTAAGTTGGGTAACGCCAGGGTTTTCCCAGTCACGACGT
TGTAAAACGACGGCCAGTGAGCGCGCCTCGTTCATTCACGTTTTTGAACCCGTGGAGGACGGGCAGACTC
GCGGTGCAAATGTGTTTTACAGCGTGATGGAGCAGATGAAGATGCTCGACACGCTGCAGAACACGCAGCT
AGATTAACCCTAGAAAGATAATCATATTGTGACGTACGTTAAAGATAATCATGTGTAAAATTGACGCATG
TGTTTTATCGGTCTGTATATCGAGGTTTATTTATTAATTTGAATAGATATTAAGTTTTATTATATTTACA
CTTACATACTAATAATAAATTCAACAAACAATTTATTTATGTTTATTTATTTATTAAAAAAAACAAAAAC
TCAAAATTTCTTCTATAAAGTAACAAAACTTTTATGAGGGACAGCCCCCCCCCAAAGCCCCCAGGGATGT
AATTACGTCCCTCCCCCGCTAGGGGGCAGCAGCGAGCCGCCCGGGGCTCCGCTCCGGTCCGGCGCTCCCC
CCGCATCCCCGAGCCGGCAGCGTGCGGGGACAGCCCGGGCACGGGGAAGGTGGCACGGGATCGCTTTCCT
CTGAACGCTTCTCGCTGCTCTTTGAGCCTGCAGACACCTGGGGGGATACGGGGAAAAGGCGAACGCGTGG
GTAGGGGAGGCGCTTTTCCCAAGGCAGTCTGGAGCATGCGCTTTAGCAGCCCCGCTGGGCACTTGGCGCT
ACACAAGTGGCCTCTGGCCTCGCACACATTCCACATCCACCGGTAGGCGCCAACCGGCTCCGTTCTTTGG
TGGCCCCTTCGCGCCACCTTCTACTCCTCCCCTAGTCAGGAAGTTCCCCCCCGCCCCGCAGCTCGCGTCG
TGCAGGACGTGACAAATGGAAGTAGCACGTCTCACTAGTCTCGTGCAGATGGACAGCACCGCTGAGCAAT
GGAAGCGGGTAGGCCTTTGGGGCAGCGGCCAATAGCAGCTTTGCTCCTTCGCTTTCTGGGCTCAGAGGCT
GGGAAGGGGTGGGTCCGGGGGCGGGCTCAGGGGCGGGCTCAGGGGCGGGGCGGGCGCCCGAAGGTCCTCC
GGAGGCCCGGCATTCTGCACGCTTCAAAAGCGCACGTCTGCCGCGCTGTTCTCCTCTTCCTCATCTCCGG
GCCTTTCGACCTGCAGCCCAAGCTTCACCATGACCGAGTACAAGCCCACGGTGCGCCTCGCCACCCGCGA
CGACGTCCCCAGGGCCGTACGCACCCTCGCCGCCGCGTTCGCCGACTACCCCGCCACGCGCCACACCGTC
GATCCGGACCGCCACATCGAGCGGGTCACCGAGCTGCAAGAACTCTTCCTCACGCGCGTCGGGCTCGACA
TCGGCAAGGTGTGGGTCGCGGACGACGGCGCCGCGGTGGCGGTCTGGACCACGCCGGAGAGCGTCGAAGC
GGGGGCGGTGTTCGCCGAGATCGGCCCGCGCATGGCCGAGTTGAGCGGTTCCCGGCTGGCCGCGCAGCAA
CAGATGGAAGGCCTCCTGGCGCCGCACCGGCCCAAGGAGCCCGCGTGGTTCCTGGCCACCGTCGGCGTCT
CGCCCGACCACCAGGGCAAGGGTCTGGGCAGCGCCGTCGTGCTCCCCGGAGTGGAGGCGGCCGAGCGCGC
CGGGGTGCCCGCCTTCCTGGAGACCTCCGCGCCCCGCAACCTCCCCTTCTACGAGCGGCTCGGCTTCACC
GTCACCGCCGACGTCGAGGTGCCCGAAGGACCGCGCACCTGGTGCATGACCCGCAAGCCCGGTGCCTGAG
CGGCCCGTTTAAACCCGCTGATCAGCCTCGACTGTGCCTTCTAGTTGCCAGCCATCTGTTGTTTGCCCCT
CCCCCGTGCCTTCCTTGACCCTGGAAGGTGCCACTCCCACTGTCCTTTCCTAATAAAATGAGGAAATTGC
ATCGCATTGTCTGAGTAGGTGTCATTCTATTCTGGGGGGTGGGGTGGGGCAGGACAGCAAGGGGGAGGAT
TGGGAAGACAATAGCAGGCATGCTGGGGATGCGGTGGGCTCTATGGCTTCTGAGGCGGAACGCGATATGT
ACGGGCCAGATATACGCGTCGCAGAACAAACGCCCAGAACCGAAGGCCGGAGCCCAGACGCCGCAGCAGC
CCAGCCTGCGTTGTAACCCGGTCCCCATAGCAACCAACTACCGCAGACTACTCTCGCAAGCGCTGTTCTG
CTTGTGACCCGGACCGGCTTCTCTTCCGCTTCCGGTCCCACAATCCTCTGTCGGCCTAGAAGAGCTTTGC
ATTGTGGGAGCTCCTTCCTTTCTCGCTCCCCGGCCATCTTGGCGGCTGGTGTTGGTGAGTGAGCTCTGCG
GGGTAAACGATTAGGCGGCTCGGGGAGCTCCGCTAGCTGGTGTTTGACGCTCTGGATTATAATCCTCTCT
TCTGTCCTCTGTGTATGCTAGGTTGGGGGTTGTCCCGCACCTAGAGCTAGCGCCCAGCTTAAGCCACCAT
GGACACCGACGCCATTGACGAAGAGGTGGCCATGAGCGCCGTGATTGAGATGGGACTGGACAGGATCAAG
GAGCTGCCAGAGCTGTGGCTGGGACAGAACGAGTTCGACTTCATGACCGACGGATCCGGCAGCATGGCCG
AGATCGGAACCGGCTTCCCTTTCGACCCTCACTACGTGGAGGTGCTGGGAGAACGGATGCACTACGTGGA
CGTGGGACCTAGAGACGGAACACCAGTGCTGTTCCTGCACGGAAACCCCACAAGCAGCTACGTCTGGCGG
AACATCATCCCCCACGTGGCCCCTACACACAGATGTATCGCCCCAGACCTGATCGGCATGGGAAAGAGCG
ACAAGCCCGACCTGGGCTACTTCTTCGACGACCACGTGCGGTTCATGGACGCTTTCATCGAGGCCCTGGG
ACTGGAAGAGGTGGTGCTGGTCATCCACGATTGGGGAAGCGCTCTGGGCTTCCATTGGGCCAAGAGGAAC
CCAGAGAGGGTCAAGGGCATCGCCTTCATGGAGTTCATCCGGCCTATCCCCACTTGGGACGAGTGGCCAG
AATTCGCCAGGGAGACCTTCCAGGCTTTCAGAACCACCGACGTGGGCAGGAAGCTGATCATCGACCAGAA
CGTGTTCATCGAGGGAACCCTGCCTATGGGAGTCGTGAGACCTCTGACCGAGGTGGAGATGGACCACTAC
AGGGAGCCCTTCCTGAACCCAGTGGACAGAGAGCCTCTGTGGAGATTCCCCAACGAGCTGCCTATCGCCG
GAGAACCAGCCAATATCGTGGCCCTGGTGGAGGAGTACATGGATTGGCTGCACCAGAGCCCCGTGCCTAA
GCTGCTGTTTTGGGGCACACCAGGAGTGCTGATTCCTCCAGCAGAAGCCGCTAGACTGGCCAAAAGCCTG
CCTAATTGCAAGGCCGTGGACATCGGCCCAGGACTGAATCTGCTGCAGGAGGACAACCCCGACCTGATTG
GAAGCGAGATTGCCCGGTGGCTCAGTACCCTGGAGATCAGCGGCAGCGCTGGCTCTGCTGGAGACATGAG
AGCTGCCAACCTTTGGCCAAGCCCGCTCATGATCAAACGCTCTAAGAAGAACAGCCTGGCCTTGTCCCTG
ACGGCCGACCAGATGGTCAGTGCCTTGTTGGATGCTGAGCCCCCCATACTCTATTCCGAGTATGATCCTA
CCAGACCCTTCAGTGAAGCTTCGATGATGGGCTTACTGACCAACCTGGCAGACAGGGAGCTGGTTCACAT
GATCAACTGGGCGAAGAGGGTGCCAGGCTTTGTGGATTTGACCCTCCATGATCAGGTCCACCTTCTAGAA
TGTGCCTGGCTAGAGATCCTGATGATTGGTCTCGTCTGGCGCTCCATGGAGCACCCAGTGAAGCTACTGT
TTGCTCCTAACTTGCTCTTGGACAGGAACCAGGGAAAATGTGTAGAGGGCATGGTGGAGATCTTCGACAT
GCTGCTGGCTACATCATCTCGGTTCCGCATGATGAATCTGCAGGGAGAGGAGTTTGTGTGCCTCAAATCT
ATTATTTTGCTTAATTCTGGAGTGTACACATTTCTGTCCAGCACCCTGAAGTCTCTGGAAGAGAAGGACC
ATATCCACCGAGTCCTGGACAAGATCACAGACACTTTGATCCACCTGATGGCCAAGGCAGGCCTGACCCT
GCAGCAGCAGCACCAGCGGCTGGCCCAGCTCCTCCTCATCCTCTCCCACATCAGGCACATGAGTAACAAA
GGCATGGAGCATCTGTACAGCATGAAGTGCAAGAACGTGGTGCCCCTCTATGACCTGCTGCTGGAGATGC
TGGACGCCCACCGCCTACATGCGCCCACTAGCCGTGGAGGGGCATCCGTGGAGGAGACGGACCAAAGCCA
CTTGGCCACTGCGGGCTCTACTTCATCGGGTACCTCTAGACCAGGCGAACGACCGTTTCAATGCCGGATA
TGTATGAGGAACTTCTCCGAGGAGGCAAACTTGAGGCGCCACACCCGAACACATACAGGAGAAAAGCCAT
TCCAATGTCGAATTTGTATGCGCAATTTTTCAGATCACTCAAGCCTCAAGCGACACCTCCGCACACATAC
TGGTTCACAGAAGCCCTTTCAGTGCAGGATTTGTATGCGCAACTTTAGCCAATCAGCGAACCTTTTGCGG
CACACTAGAACGCATACAGGTGAGAAGCCTTTCCAGTGTCGCATCTGTATGCGGAACTTCAGCGACCCCA
GTTCATTGAAGAGGCATTTGCGAACTCACACCGGTTCTCAAAAACCTTTTCAGTGCCGAATTTGTATGCG
CAACTTCAGCCAACAAACAAATTTGACGAGACACACGCGCACGCACACCGGGGAAAAACCGTTTCAATGT
CGAATCTGCATGCGCAATTTTAGCGATGCGACACAACTTGTTAGGCATCTGCGCACACACTTGCGGGGAA
GCGGAGCTGGTAAGCCTATCCCTAACCCTCTCCTCGGTCTCGATTCTACCTGAGTCGACAATCAACCTCT
GGATTACAAAATTTGTGAAAGATTGACTGGTATTCTTAACTATGTTGCTCCTTTTACGCTATGTGGATAC
GCTGCTTTAATGCCTTTGTATCATGCGTTAACTAAACTTGTTTATTGCAGCTTATAATGGTTACAAATAA
AGCAATAGCATCACAAATTTCACAAATAAAGCATTTTTTTCACTGCATTCTAGTTGTGGTTTGTCCAAAC
TCATCAATGTATCTTATCATGTCTGGAATTGACTCAAATGATGTCAATTAGTCTATCAGAAGCTCATCTG
GTCTCCCTTCCGGGGGACAAGACATCCCTGTTTAATATTTAAACAGCAGTGTTCCCAAACTGGGTTCTTA
TATCCCTTGCTCTGGTCAACCAGGTTGCAGGGTTTCCTGTCCTCACAGGAACGAAGTCCCTAAAGAAACA
GTGGCAGCCAGGTTTAGCCCCGGAATTGACTGGATTCCTTTTTTAGGGCCCATTGGTATGGCTTTTTCCC
CGTATCCCCCCAGGTGTCTGCAGGCTCAAAGAGCAGCGAGAAGCGTTCAGAGGAAAGCGATCCCGTGCCA
CCTTCCCCGTGCCCGGGCTGTCCCCGCACGCTGCCGGCTCGGGGATGCGGGGGGAGCGCCGGACCGGAGC
GGAGCCCCGGGCGGCTCGCTGCTGCCCCCTAGCGGGGGAGGGACGTAATTACATCCCTGGGGGCTTTGGG
GGGGGGCTGTCCCTGATATCTATAACAAGAAAATATATATATAATAAGTTATCACGTAAGTAGAACATGA
AATAACAATATAATTATCGTATGAGTTAAATCTTAAAAGTCACGTAAAAGATAATCATGCGTCATTTTGA
CTCACGCGGTCGTTATAGTTCAAAATCAGTGACACTTACCGCATTGACAAGCACGCCTCACGGGAGCTCC
AAGCGGCGACTGAGATGTCCTAAATGCACAGCGACGGATTCGCGCTATTTAGAAAGAGAGAGCAATATTT
CAAGAATGCATGCGTCAATTTTACGCAGACTATCTTTCTAGGGTTAATCTAGCTGCATCAGGATCATATC
GTCGGGTCTTTTTTCCGGCTCAGTCATCGCCCAAGCTGGCGCTATCTGGGCATCGGGGAGGAAGAAGCCC
GTGCCTTTTCCCGCGAGGTTGAAGCGGCATGGAAAGAGTTTGCCGAGGATGACTGCTGCTGCATTGACGT
TGAGCGAAAACGCACGTTTACCATGATGATTCGGGAAGGTGTGGCCATGCACGCCTTTAACGGTGAACTG
TTCGTTCAGGCCACCTGGGATACCAGTTCGTCGCGGCTTTTCCGGACACAGTTCCGGATGGTCAGCCCGA
AGCGCATCAGCAACCCGAACAATACCGGCGACAGCCGGAACTGCCGTGCCGGTGTGCAGATTAATGACAG
CGGTGCGGCGCTGGGATATTACGTCAGCGAGGACGGGTATCCTGGCTGGATGCCGCAGAAATGGACATGG
ATACCCCGTGAGTTACCCGGCGGGCGCGCTTGGCGTAATCATGGTCATAGCTGTTTCCTGTGTGAAATTG
TTATCCGCTCACAATTCCACACAACATACGAGCCGGAAGCATAAAGTGTAAAGCCTGGGGTGCCTAATGA
GTGAGCTAACTCACATTAATTGCGTTGCGCTCACTGCCCGCTTTCCAGTCGGGAAACCTGTCGTGCCAGC
TGCATTAATGAATCGGCCAACGCGCGGGGAGAGGCGGTTTGCGTATTGGGCGCTCTTCCGCTTCCTCGCT
CACTGACTCGCTGCGCTCGGTCGTTCGGCTGCGGCGAGCGGTATCAGCTCACTCAAAGGCGGTAATACGG
TTATCCACAGAATCAGGGGATAACGCAGGAAAGAACATGTGAGCAAAAGGCCAGCAAAAGGCCAGGAACC
GTAAAAAGGCCGCGTTGCTGGCGTTTTTCCATAGGCTCCGCCCCCCTGACGAGCATCACAAAAATCGACG
CTCAAGTCAGAGGTGGCGAAACCCGACAGGACTATAAAGATACCAGGCGTTTCCCCCTGGAAGCTCCCTC
GTGCGCTCTCCTGTTCCGACCCTGCCGCTTACCGGATACCTGTCCGCCTTTCTCCCTTCGGGAAGCGTGG
CGCTTTCTCATAGCTCACGCTGTAGGTATCTCAGTTCGGTGTAGGTCGTTCGCTCCAAGCTGGGCTGTGT
GCACGAACCCCCCGTTCAGCCCGACCGCTGCGCCTTATCCGGTAACTATCGTCTTGAGTCCAACCCGGTA
AGACACGACTTATCGCCACTGGCAGCAGCCACTGGTAACAGGATTAGCAGAGCGAGGTATGTAGGCGGTG
CTACAGAGTTCTTGAAGTGGTGGCCTAACTACGGCTACACTAGAAGAACAGTATTTGGTATCTGCGCTCT
GCTGAAGCCAGTTACCTTCGGAAAAAGAGTTGGTAGCTCTTGATCCGGCAAACAAACCACCGCTGGTAGC
GGTGGTTTTTTTGTTTGCAAGCAGCAGATTACGCGCAGAAAAAAAGGATCTCAAGAAGATCCTTTGATCT
TTTCTACGGGGTCTGACGCTCAGTGGAACGAAAACTCACGTTAAGGGATTTTGGTCATGAGATTATCAAA
AAGGATCTTCACCTAGATCCTTTTAAATTAAAAATGAAGTTTTAAATCAATCTAAAGTATATATGAGTAA
ACTTGGTCTGACAGTTACCAATGCTTAATCAGTGAGGCACCTATCTCAGCGATCTGTCTATTTCGTTCAT
CCATAGTTGCCTGACTCCCCGTCGTGTAGATAACTACGATACGGGAGGGCTTACCATCTGGCCCCAGTGC
TGCAATGATACCGCGAG
